Addgene plasmid #178678: A1-LCD+7R+12D
Purpose: Bacterial expression of N-terminally 6His tagged A1-LCD with seven Arg residues added, twelve Glu residues added (LCD: low-complexity domain, aa 186-320)
Depositing lab: Tanja Mittag. Depositing organization: St. Jude Children's Research Hospital. Publication: Deciphering how naturally occurring sequence features impact the phase behaviours of disordered prion-like domains. Bremer A, Farag M, Borcherds WM, Peran I, Martin EW, Pappu RV, Mittag T. Nat Chem. 2022 Feb;14(2):196-207. doi: 10.1038/s41557-021-00840-w. Epub 2021 Dec 20. PubMed 34931046.
Backbone
  Vector backbone: pDEST17
  Vector type: Bacterial Expression
Growth in bacteria
  Bacterial resistance: Ampicillin, 100 μg/mL
  Growth temperature: 37°C
  Growth strain: DH5alpha
  Copy number: Low Copy
Gene/Insert
  Gene/Insert name: A1-LCD+7R+12D
  Species: H. sapiens (human)
  Mutation: seven Arg residues added, twelve Glu residues added
  Entrez Gene: HNRNPA1 (a.k.a. ALS19, ALS20, HNRPA1, HNRPA1L3, IBMPFD3, MPD3, UP 1, hnRNP A1, hnRNP-A1)
  Tag / fusion protein: 6xHis (N terminal on insert)
  Cloning method: Gateway Cloning
Terms and licenses: Academic/Nonprofit Terms; Industry Terms: Not Available to Industry
How to cite: A1-LCD+7R+12D was a gift from Tanja Mittag (Addgene plasmid # 178678 ; http://n2t.net/addgene:178678 ; RRID:Addgene_178678)
