[The description below was written by a language model from this plasmid's Addgene catalogue record and pLannotate feature annotations shown in this document.]
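Description:
A1-LCD+7R+12D is a bacterial expression plasmid built on the Gateway destination vector pDEST17. It encodes a charge-altered variant of the low-complexity, prion-like domain (residues 186-320) of human hnRNP A1. The plasmid is maintained in E. coli through a ColE1/pBR322-type origin, with the bom region and the rop gene that holds copy number low, matching the "low copy" catalogue entry. Selection is with ampicillin via β-lactamase. Fragments of the tetracycline resistance gene and its promoter remain from the pBR322 lineage and appear to be nonfunctional remnants.

Expression is driven by a T7 promoter and the phage gene 10 ribosome binding site and ends at a T7 terminator, so a host supplying T7 RNA polymerase is needed. The annotated reading frame begins with an N-terminal polyhistidine tag. It is followed by a segment matching streptococcal protein G, probably a GB1-type solubility domain, which the catalogue entry does not mention. Next come attB1, a TEV protease recognition site and the roughly 400 bp HNRNPA1 fragment, closed by attB2. The attB sites are the scars of Gateway recombination. The TEV site should allow the N-terminal tags to be cleaved off after affinity purification.

The record is internally inconsistent about the mutations. The construct name indicates seven added arginines and twelve added aspartates, whereas the purpose and mutation fields say twelve glutamates, and this cannot be resolved from the feature table. According to the associated publication, the variant belongs to a series used to produce recombinant protein for studying how sequence features such as charged residues shape the phase behaviour of disordered prion-like domains.
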