Features (pLannotate 1.2.2; 19 found; start..end, strand, type, name):
     21..39      +  promoter       T7 promoter: promoter for bacteriophage T7 RNA polymerase
     71..93      +  RBS            RBS: efficient ribosome binding site from bacteriophage T7 gene 10 (Olins and Rangwala, 1989)
    111..131     +  CDS            8xHis (fragment): 8xHis affinity tag
    134..322     +  CDS            spg (fragment): SPG1_STRSG - Experimental evidence at protein level: Swiss-Prot protein existence level 1. Binds to the constant Fc region of IgG with high affinity. From Streptococcus sp. group G.
    332..356     +  protein_bind   attB1: mutant version of attB; recombination site for the Gateway® BP reaction BP Clonase™
    362..378     +  CDS            TEV site (fragment): tobacco etch virus (TEV) protease recognition and cleavage site
    383..787     +  CDS            HNRNPA1 (fragment): ROA1_BOVIN - Also known as HNRPA1. Experimental evidence at protein level: Swiss-Prot protein existence level 1. Involved in the packaging of pre-mRNA into hnRNP particles, transport of poly(A) mRNA from the nucleus to the cytoplasm and may modulate splice site selection. May bind to specific miRNA hairpins. Binds to the IRES and thereby inhibits the translation of the apoptosis protease activating factor APAF1. From Bos taurus (Bovine).
    792..816     -  protein_bind   attB2: mutant version of attB; recombination site for the Gateway® BP reaction BP Clonase™
    826..875     +  CDS            SET1 (fragment): solubility-enhancement tag derived from T7 phage gene 10B
    883..930     +  terminator     T7 terminator: transcription terminator for bacteriophage T7 RNA polymerase
    956..1248    -  CDS            TcR (fragment): tetracycline efflux protein; tet; confers resistance to tetracycline
   1296..1324    -  promoter       tet promoter: E. coli promoter for tetracycline efflux protein gene
   1437..1541    +  promoter       AmpR promoter: bla
   1542..2402    +  CDS            AmpR: β-lactamase; bla; confers resistance to ampicillin, carbenicillin, and related antibiotics
   2573..3161    +  rep_origin     ori: high-copy-number ColE1/pMB1/pBR322/pUC origin of replication
   3347..3486    -  misc_feature   bom: basis of mobility region from pBR322
   3588..3779    -  CDS            rop: Rop protein, which maintains plasmids at low copy number; rop
   3796..4176    +  CDS            YPB1_ECOLX: Protein predicted: Swiss-Prot protein existence level 4. From Escherichia coli.
   4418..5322    -  CDS            TcR (fragment): tetracycline efflux protein; tet; confers resistance to tetracycline
>Addgene plasmid #178678 | A1-LCD+7R+12D | addgene full sequence | sequence record 357023 | Addgene NGS Result
AGATCTCGATCCCGCGAAATTAATACGACTCACTATAGGGAGACCACAACGGTTTCCCTCTAGAAATAAT
TTTGTTTAACTTTAAGAAGGAGATATACATATGTCGTACTACCATCACCATCACCATCACCTGGAAGTGC
TGTTTCAGGGCCCGGATACCTATAAACTGGTGATTGTGCTGAACGGCACCACCTTTACCTATACCACCGA
AGCGGTGGATGCGGCGACCGCGGAAAAAGTGTTTAAACAGTATGCGAACGATGCGGGCGTGGATGGCGAA
TGGACCTATGATGCGGCGACCAAAACCTTTACCGTGACCGAACTCGAATCAACAAGTTTGTACAAAAAAG
CAGGCTTCGAGAACCTGTATTTTCAGGGTAGCATGGCAAGCGCAGATAGCAGCCAGCGTGATCGTGATGA
TCGTGGTAATTTTGGTGATGGTCGCGGTGGTGGTTTTGGTGGTAATGATAATTTTGGCCGTGGTGGCAAT
TTTAGCGATCGCGGTGGCTTTGGCGGTAGCCGTGGTGATGGCCGTTATGGCGGTGATGGTGATCGTTATA
ATGGTTTTGGCAATGACGGTCGCAACTTTGGTGGTGGTGGCAGCTATAACGATTTTGGCAACTATAATAA
CCAGAGCAGCAACTTCGATCCGATGAAAGGCGGTAACTTTCGTGATCGTAGCAGCGGTCCGTATGACCGT
GGTGGTCAGTATTTTGCCAAACCGCGTAATCAAGGTGGCTATGGTGGTAGTAGCAGCAGCCGTAGCTATG
GTAGCGATCGTCGTTTTTAAGACCCAGCTTTCTTGTACAAAGTGGTTGATTCGAGGCTGCTAACAAAGCC
CGAAAGGAAGCTGAGTTGGCTGCTGCCACCGCTGAGCAATAACTAGCATAACCCCTTGGGGCCTCTAAAC
GGGTCTTGAGGGGTTTTTTGCTGAAAGGAGGAACTATATCCGGATATCCACAGGACGGGTGTGGTCGCCA
TGATCGCGTAGTCGATAGTGGCTCCAAGTAGCGAAGCGAGCAGGACTGGGCGGCGGCCAAAGCGGTCGGA
CAGTGCTCCGAGAACGGGTGCGCATAGAAATTGCATCAACGCATATAGCGCTAGCAGCACGCCATAGTGA
CTGGCGATGCTGTCGGAATGGACGATATCCCGCAAGAGGCCCGGCAGTACCGGCATAACCAAGCCTATGC
CTACAGCATCCAGGGTGACGGTGCCGAGGATGACGATGAGCGCATTGTTAGATTTCATACACGGTGCCTG
ACTGCGTTAGCAATTTAACTGTGATAAACTACCGCATTAAAGCTTATCGATGATAAGCTGTCAAACATGA
GAATTCTTGAAGACGAAAGGGCCTCGTGATACGCCTATTTTTATAGGTTAATGTCATGATAATAATGGTT
TCTTAGACGTCAGGTGGCACTTTTCGGGGAAATGTGCGCGGAACCCCTATTTGTTTATTTTTCTAAATAC
ATTCAAATATGTATCCGCTCATGAGACAATAACCCTGATAAATGCTTCAATAATATTGAAAAAGGAAGAG
TATGAGTATTCAACATTTCCGTGTCGCCCTTATTCCCTTTTTTGCGGCATTTTGCCTTCCTGTTTTTGCT
CACCCAGAAACGCTGGTGAAAGTAAAAGATGCTGAAGATCAGTTGGGTGCACGAGTGGGTTACATCGAAC
TGGATCTCAACAGCGGTAAGATCCTTGAGAGTTTTCGCCCCGAAGAACGTTTTCCAATGATGAGCACTTT
TAAAGTTCTGCTATGTGGCGCGGTATTATCCCGTGTTGACGCCGGGCAAGAGCAACTCGGTCGCCGCATA
CACTATTCTCAGAATGACTTGGTTGAGTACTCACCAGTCACAGAAAAGCATCTTACGGATGGCATGACAG
TAAGAGAATTATGCAGTGCTGCCATAACCATGAGTGATAACACTGCGGCCAACTTACTTCTGACAACGAT
CGGAGGACCGAAGGAGCTAACCGCTTTTTTGCACAACATGGGGGATCATGTAACTCGCCTTGATCGTTGG
GAACCGGAGCTGAATGAAGCCATACCAAACGACGAGCGTGACACCACGATGCCTGCAGCAATGGCAACAA
CGTTGCGCAAACTATTAACTGGCGAACTACTTACTCTAGCTTCCCGGCAACAATTAATAGACTGGATGGA
GGCGGATAAAGTTGCAGGACCACTTCTGCGCTCGGCCCTTCCGGCTGGCTGGTTTATTGCTGATAAATCT
GGAGCCGGTGAGCGTGGGTCTCGCGGTATCATTGCAGCACTGGGGCCAGATGGTAAGCCCTCCCGTATCG
TAGTTATCTACACGACGGGGAGTCAGGCAACTATGGATGAACGAAATAGACAGATCGCTGAGATAGGTGC
CTCACTGATTAAGCATTGGTAACTGTCAGACCAAGTTTACTCATATATACTTTAGATTGATTTAAAACTT
CATTTTTAATTTAAAAGGATCTAGGTGAAGATCCTTTTTGATAATCTCATGACCAAAATCCCTTAACGTG
AGTTTTCGTTCCACTGAGCGTCAGACCCCGTAGAAAAGATCAAAGGATCTTCTTGAGATCCTTTTTTTCT
GCGCGTAATCTGCTGCTTGCAAACAAAAAAACCACCGCTACCAGCGGTGGTTTGTTTGCCGGATCAAGAG
CTACCAACTCTTTTTCCGAAGGTAACTGGCTTCAGCAGAGCGCAGATACCAAATACTGTCCTTCTAGTGT
AGCCGTAGTTAGGCCACCACTTCAAGAACTCTGTAGCACCGCCTACATACCTCGCTCTGCTAATCCTGTT
ACCAGTGGCTGCTGCCAGTGGCGATAAGTCGTGTCTTACCGGGTTGGACTCAAGACGATAGTTACCGGAT
AAGGCGCAGCGGTCGGGCTGAACGGGGGGTTCGTGCACACAGCCCAGCTTGGAGCGAACGACCTACACCG
AACTGAGATACCTACAGCGTGAGCTATGAGAAAGCGCCACGCTTCCCGAAGGGAGAAAGGCGGACAGGTA
TCCGGTAAGCGGCAGGGTCGGAACAGGAGAGCGCACGAGGGAGCTTCCAGGGGGAAACGCCTGGTATCTT
TATAGTCCTGTCGGGTTTCGCCACCTCTGACTTGAGCGTCGATTTTTGTGATGCTCGTCAGGGGGGCGGA
GCCTATGGAAAAACGCCAGCAACGCGGCCTTTTTACGGTTCCTGGCCTTTTGCTGGCCTTTTGCTCACAT
GTTCTTTCCTGCGTTATCCCCTGATTCTGTGGATAACCGTATTACCGCCTTTGAGTGAGCTGATACCGCT
CGCCGCAGCCGAACGACCGAGCGCAGCGAGTCAGTGAGCGAGGAAGCGGAAGAGCGCCTGATGCGGTATT
TTCTCCTTACGCATCTGTGCGGTATTTCACACCGCAATGGTGCACTCTCAGTACAATCTGCTCTGATGCC
GCATAGTTAAGCCAGTATACACTCCGCTATCGCTACGTGACTGGGTCATGGCTGCGCCCCGACACCCGCC
AACACCCGCTGACGCGCCCTGACGGGCTTGTCTGCTCCCGGCATCCGCTTACAGACAAGCTGTGACCGTC
TCCGGGAGCTGCATGTGTCAGAGGTTTTCACCGTCATCACCGAAACGCGCGAGGCAGCTGCGGTAAAGCT
CATCAGCGTGGTCGTGAAGCGATTCACAGATGTCTGCCTGTTCATCCGCGTCCAGCTCGTTGAGTTTCTC
CAGAAGCGTTAATGTCTGGCTTCTGATAAAGCGGGCCATGTTAAGGGCGGTTTTTTCCTGTTTGGTCACT
GATGCCTCCGTGTAAGGGGGATTTCTGTTCATGGGGGTAATGATACCGATGAAACGAGAGAGGATGCTCA
CGATACGGGTTACTGATGATGAACATGCCCGGTTACTGGAACGTTGTGAGGGTAAACAACTGGCGGTATG
GATGCGGCGGGACCAGAGAAAAATCACTCAGGGTCAATGCCAGCGCTTCGTTAATACAGATGTAGGTGTT
CCACAGGGTAGCCAGCAGCATCCTGCGATGCAGATCCGGAACATAATGGTGCAGGGCGCTGACTTCCGCG
TTTCCAGACTTTACGAAACACGGAAACCGAAGACCATTCATGTTGTTGCTCAGGTCGCAGACGTTTTGCA
GCAGCAGTCGCTTCACGTTCGCTCGCGTATCGGTGATTCATTCTGCTAACCAGTAAGGCAACCCCGCCAG
CCTAGCCGGGTCCTCAACGACAGGAGCACGATCATGCGCACCCGTGGCCAGGACCCAACGCTGCCCGAGA
TGCGCCGCGTGCGGCTGCTGGAGATGGCGGACGCGATGGATATGTTCTGCCAAGGGTTGGTTTGCGCATT
CACAGTTCTCCGCAAGAATTGATTGGCTCCAATTCTTGGAGTGGTGAATCCGTTAGCGAGGTGCCGCCGG
CTTCCATTCAGGTCGAGGTGGCCCGGCTCCATGCACCGCGACGCAACGCGGGGAGGCAGACAAGGTATAG
GGCGGCGCCTACAATCCATGCCAACCCGTTCCATGTGCTCGCCGAGGCGGCATAAATCGCCGTGACGATC
AGCGGTCCAATGATCGAAGTTAGGCTGGTAAGAGCCGCGAGCGATCCTTGAAGCTGTCCCTGATGGTCGT
CATCTACCTGCCTGGACAGCATGGCCTGCAACGCGGGCATCCCGATGCCGCCGGAAGCGAGAAGAATCAT
AATGGGGAAGGCCATCCAGCCTCGCGTCGCGAACGCCAGCAAGACGTAGCCCAGCGCGTCGGCCGCCATG
CCGGCGATAATGGCCTGCTTCTCGCCGAAACGTTTGGTGGCGGGACCAGTGACGAAGGCTTGAGCGAGGG
CGTGCAAGATTCCGAATACCGCAAGCGACAGGCCGATCATCGTCGCGCTCCAGCGAAAGCGGTCCTCGCC
GAAAATGACCCAGAGCGCTGCCGGCACCTGTCCTACGAGTTGCATGATAAAGAAGACAGTCATAAGTGCG
GCGACGATAGTCATGCCCCGCGCCCACCGGAAGGAGCTGACTGGGTTGAAGGCTCTCAAGGGCATCGGTC
GATCGACGCTCTCCCTTATGCGACTCCTGCATTAGGAAGCAGCCCAGTAGTAGGTTGAGGCCGTTGAGCA
CCGCCGCCGCAAGGAATGGTGCATGCAAGGAGATGGCGCCCAACAGTCCCCCGGCCACGGGGCCTGCCAC
CATACCCACGCCGAAACAAGCGCTCATGAGCCCGAAGTGGCGAGCCCGATCTTCCCCATCGGTGATGTCG
GCGATATAGGCGCCAGCAACCGCACCTGTGGCGCCGGTGATGCCGGCCACGATGCGTCCGGCGTAGAGGA
TCG
