>Addgene plasmid #178678 | A1-LCD+7R+12D | depositor partial sequence | sequence record 357022 | ORF Sequence
ATGTCGTACTACCATCACCATCACCATCACCTGGAAGTGCTGTTTCAGGGCCCGGATACCTATAAACTGG
TGATTGTGCTGAACGGCACCACCTTTACCTATACCACCGAAGCGGTGGATGCGGCGACCGCGGAAAAAGT
GTTTAAACAGTATGCGAACGATGCGGGCGTGGATGGCGAATGGACCTATGATGCGGCGACCAAAACCTTT
ACCGTGACCGAACTCGAATCAACAAGTTTGTACAAAAAAGCAGGCTTCGAGAACCTGTATTTTCAGGGTA
GCATGGCAAGCGCAGATAGCAGCCAGCGTGATCGTGATGATCGTGGTAATTTTGGTGATGGTCGCGGTGG
TGGTTTTGGTGGTAATGATAATTTTGGCCGTGGTGGCAATTTTAGCGATCGCGGTGGCTTTGGCGGTAGC
CGTGGTGATGGCCGTTATGGCGGTGATGGTGATCGTTATAATGGTTTTGGCAATGACGGTCGCAACTTTG
GTGGTGGTGGCAGCTATAACGATTTTGGCAACTATAATAACCAGAGCAGCAACTTCGATCCGATGAAAGG
CGGTAACTTTCGTGATCGTAGCAGCGGTCCGTATGACCGTGGTGGTCAGTATTTTGCCAAACCGCGTAAT
CAAGGTGGCTATGGTGGTAGTAGCAGCAGCCGTAGCTATGGTAGCGATCGTCGTTTTTAA
